>Addgene plasmid #37105 | pAdTrackCMV-CDKN2A | addgene partial sequence | sequence record 47349 | EGFP-N 5'-CGTCGCCGTCCAGCTCGACCAG-3'
CTCTCGCCCTTGCTCACCATGGTGGCGACCGGTAGCGCTAGCGGATCTGACGGTTCACTAAACCAGCTCT
GCTTATATAGACCTCCCACCGTACACGCCTACCGCCCATTTGCGTCAATGGGGCGGAGTTGTTACGACAT
TTTGGAAAGTCCCGTTGATTTTGGTGCCAAAACAAACTCCCATTGACGTCAATGGGGTGGAGACTTGGAA
ATCCCCGTGAGTCAAACCGCTATCCACGCCCATTGATGTACTGCCAAAACCGCATCACCATGGTAATAGC
GATGACTAATACGTAGATGTACTGCCAAGTAGGAAAGTCCCATAAGGTCATGTACTGGGCATAATGCCAG
GCGGGCCATTTACCGTCATTGACGTCAATAGGGGGCGTACTTGGCATATGATACACTTGATGTACTGCCA
AGTGGGCAGTTTACCGTAAATACTCCACCCATTGACGTCAATGGAAAGTCCCTATTGGCGTTACTATGGG
AACATACGTCATTATTGACGTCAATGGGCGGGGGTCGTTGGGCGGTCAGCCAGGCGGGCCATTTACCGTA
AGTTATGTAACGCGGAACTCCATATATGGGCTATGAACTAATGACCCCGTAATTGATTACTATTAATCAC
TAGCAGATCGTCGATAAACCTCCGCGTTAAGATACATTGATGAGTTTGGACAAACCACAACTAGAATGCA
GTGAAAAAAATGCTTTATTTGTGAAATTTGTGATGCTATTGCTTTATTTGTAACCATTATAAGCTGCAAT
AAACAAGTTAACAACAACAATTGCATTCATTTTATGTTTCAGGTTCAGGGGGAGGTGTGGGAGGTTTTTT
AAAGCAAGTAAAACCTCTACAAATGTGGTATGGCTGATTATGATCAGTTATCTAGATCCG
