>Addgene plasmid #37105 | pAdTrackCMV-CDKN2A | addgene partial sequence | sequence record 55492 | hCDKN2A-R 5'-gcatggttactgcctctggt-3'
GGTACCGTGCGACATCGCGATGGCCCAGCTCCTCAGCCAGGTCCACGGGCAGACGGCCCCAGGCATCGCG
CACGTCCAGCCGCGCCCCGGCCCGGTGCAGCACCACCAGCGTGTCCAGGAAGCCCTCCCGGGCAGCGTCG
TGCACGGGTCGGGTGAGAGTGGCGGGGTCGGCGCAGTTGGGCTCCGCGCCGTGGAGCAGCAGCAGCTCCG
CCACTCGGGCGCTGCCCATCATCATGACCTGGATCGGCCTCCGACCGTAACTATTCGGTGCGTTGGGCAG
CGCCCCCGCCTCCAGCAGCGCCCGCACCTCCTCTACCCGACCCCGGGCCGCGGCCGTGGCCAGCCAGTCA
GCCGAAGGCTCCATGCTGCTCCCCGCCGCCGGCTCCATGCTGCTCCCCGCCGCCCGTTGTCTGTTCTCCC
CCTCTCCGGGATCTCTAGCGGATCTGACGGTTCACTAAACCAGCTCTGCTTATATAGACCTCCCACCGTA
CACGCCTACCGCCCATTTGCGTCAATGGGGCGGAGTTGTTACGACATTTTGGAAAGTCCCGTTGATTTTG
GTGCCAAAACAAACTCCCATTGACGTCAATGGGGTGGAGACTTGGAAATCCCCGTGAGTCAAACCGCTAT
CCACGCCCATTGATGTACTGCCAAAACCGCATCACCATGGTAATAGCGATGACTAATACGTAGATGTACT
GCCAAGTAGGAAAGTCCCATAAGGTCATGTACTGGGCATAATGCCAGGCGGGCCATTTACCGTCATTGAC
GTCAATAGGGGGCGTACTTGGCATATGATACACTTGATGTACTGCCAAGTGGGCAGTTTACCGTAAATAC
TCCACCCATTGACGTCAATGGAAAGTCCCTATTGGCGTTACTATGGGAACATACGTCATTATTGACGTCA
TGGCGG
