[The description below was written by a language model from this plasmid's Addgene catalogue record.]
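Description:
pAdTrackCMV-CDKN2A is an adenoviral shuttle plasmid built on the pAdTrack-CMV backbone (about 9.2 kb without insert) for mammalian expression of human CDKN2A, specifically the p16INK4a transcript. The roughly 600 bp insert is placed under the CMV promoter. It was introduced by restriction cloning: a BamHI end on the insert was joined to the compatible BglII site of the vector, which destroyed both sites, while the 3′ XhoI site was retained. The plasmid is propagated in E. coli as a low-copy construct under kanamycin selection. No feature table is provided, so the origin of replication and other individual backbone elements are not itemised in the record.

pAdTrack-CMV belongs to the AdEasy-type system, in which the shuttle plasmid is recombined in bacteria with an adenoviral backbone plasmid to produce a recombinant, replication-defective adenoviral genome that is then packaged in a complementing cell line. The record lists EGFP as the marker. In this backbone, EGFP is expressed from a separate cassette rather than fused to the insert, so transfected or infected cells can be tracked by fluorescence and viral titre and transduction efficiency can be estimated without tagging p16INK4a. p16INK4a inhibits the cyclin-dependent kinases CDK4 and CDK6, which keeps Rb in its active, growth-suppressive state and represses E2F-driven cell-cycle progression. The associated study concerns Rb/E2F-induced growth arrest, so the construct is suited to efficient adenoviral delivery of p16INK4a to engage the Rb pathway and induce arrest in mammalian cells. It could also serve for direct transient expression by transfection.
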