Addgene plasmid #37105: pAdTrackCMV-CDKN2A
Depositing lab: Joseph Nevins. Depositing organization: Duke University. Publication: A role for Mediator complex subunit MED13L in Rb/E2F-induced growth arrest. Angus SP, Nevins JR. Oncogene. 2012 Jan 16. doi: 10.1038/onc.2011.622. PubMed 22249253.
Backbone
  Vector backbone: pAdTrack-CMV
  Backbone size w/o insert (bp): 9220
  Vector type: Mammalian Expression, Adenoviral
  Selectable markers: EGFP
Growth in bacteria
  Bacterial resistance: Kanamycin, 50 μg/mL
  Growth temperature: 37°C
  Growth strain: DH10B
  Copy number: Low Copy
Gene/Insert
  Gene/Insert name: CDKN2A (alt name: p16INK4a)
  Species: H. sapiens (human)
  Insert size (bp): 600
  GenBank ID: NM_000077.4
  Entrez Gene: CDKN2A (a.k.a. ARF, CAI2, CDK4I, CDKN2, CMM2, INK4, INK4A, MLM, MTS-1, MTS1, P14, P14ARF, P16, P16-INK4A, P16INK4, P16INK4A, P19, P19ARF, TP16)
  Promoter: CMV
  Cloning method: Restriction Enzyme; 5′ cloning site BamHI (insert)/BglII (vector) (destroyed during cloning); 3′ cloning site XhoI (not destroyed)
  Sequencing primers: 5′ pAd-CMV
Terms and licenses: Academic/Nonprofit Terms; Industry Terms: Not Available to Industry
How to cite: pAdTrackCMV-CDKN2A was a gift from Joseph Nevins (Addgene plasmid # 37105 ; http://n2t.net/addgene:37105 ; RRID:Addgene_37105)
